>Addgene plasmid #139140 | pJBL6663 | addgene full sequence | sequence record 275208 | Addgene NGS Result
CTGAAACCTCAGGCATTTGAGAAGCACACGGTCACACTGCTTCCGGTAGTCAATAAACCGGTAAACCAGC
AATAGACATAAGCGGCTATTTAACGACCCTGCCCTGAACCGACGACCGGGTCATCGTGGCCGGATCTTGC
GGCCCCTCGGCTTGAACGAATTGTTAGACATTATTTGCCGACTACCTTGGTGATCTCGCCTTTCACGTAG
TGGACAAATTCTTCCAACTGATCTGCGCGCGAGGCCAAGCGATCTTCTTCTTGTCCAAGATAAGCCTGTC
TAGCTTCAAGTATGACGGGCTGATACTGGGCCGGCAGGCGCTCCATTGCCCAGTCGGCAGCGACATCCTT
CGGCGCGATTTTGCCGGTTACTGCGCTGTACCAAATGCGGGACAACGTAAGCACTACATTTCGCTCATCG
CCAGCCCAGTCGGGCGGCGAGTTCCATAGCGTTAAGGTTTCATTTAGCGCCTCAAATAGATCCTGTTCAG
GAACCGGATCAAAGAGTTCCTCCGCCGCTGGACCTACCAAGGCAACGCTATGTTCTCTTGCTTTTGTCAG
CAAGATAGCCAGATCAATGTCGATCGTGGCTGGCTCGAAGATACCTGCAAGAATGTCATTGCGCTGCCAT
TCTCCAAATTGCAGTTCGCGCTTAGCTGGATAACGCCACGGAATGATGTCGTCGTGCACAACAATGGTGA
CTTCTACAGCGCGGAGAATCTCGCTCTCTCCAGGGGAAGCCGAAGTTTCCAAAAGGTCGTTGATCAAAGC
TCGCCGCGTTGTTTCATCAAGCCTTACGGTCACCGTAACCAGCAAATCAATATCACTGTGTGGCTTCAGG
CCGCCATCCACTGCGGAGCCGTACAAATGTACGGCCAGCAACGTCGGTTCGAGATGGCGCTCGATGACGC
CAACTACCTCTGATAGTTGAGTCGATACTTCGGCGATCACCGCTTCCATCATACTCTTCCTTTTTCAATA
TTATTGAAGCATTTATCAGGGTTATTGTCTCATGAGCGGATACATATTTGAATGTATTTAGAAAAATAAA
CAAATAGCTAGCTCACTCGGTCGCTACGCTCCGGGCGTGAGACTGCGGCGGGCGCTGCGGACACATACAA
AGTTACCCACAGATTCCGTGGATAAGCAGGGGACTAACATGTGAGGCAAAACAGCAGGGCCGCGCCGGTG
GCGTTTTTCCATAGGCTCCGCCCTCCTGCCAGAGTTCACATAAACAGACGCTTTTCCGGTGCATCTGTGG
GAGCCGTTAGGCTCAACCATGAATCTGACAGTACGGGCGAAACCCGACAGGACTTAAAGATCCCCACCGT
TTCCGGCGGGTCGCTCCCTCTTGCGCTCTCCTGTTCCGACCCTGCCGTTTACCGGATACCTGTTCCGCCT
TTCTCCCTTACGGGAAGTGTGGCGCTTTCTCATAGCTCACACACTGGTATCTCGGCTCGGTGTAGGTCGT
TCGCTCCAAGCTGGGCTGTAAGCAAGAACTCCCCGTTCAGCCCGACTGCTGCGCCTTATCCGGTAACTGT
TCACTTGAGTCCAACCCGGAAAAGCACGGTAAAACGCCACTGGCAGCAGCCATTGGTAACTGGGAGTTCG
CAGAGGATTTGTTTAGCTAAACACGCGGTTGCTCTTGAAGTGTGCGCCAAAGTCCGGCTACACTGGAAGG
ACAGATTTGGTTGCTGTGCTCTGCGAAAGCCAGTTACCACGGTTAAGTCAGTTGGGGAACTGCTTAACCT
TCGATCAAACCACCTCCCCAGGTGGTTTTTTCGTTTACAGGGCAAAAGATTACGCGCAGAAAAAAAGGAT
CTCAAGAAGATCCTTTGATCTTTTCTACTGAACCGCTCTAGATTTCAGTGCAATTTATCTCTTCAAATGT
AGCACCTGAAGTCAGCCCCATACGATATAAGTTGTAATTCTCATGTTAGTCATGCCCCGCGCCCACAGGA
AGGAGCTGACTGGGTTGAAGGCTCTCAAGGGCATCGGTCGAGATCCCGGTGCCTAATGAGTGAGCTAACT
TACATTAATTGCGTTGCGCGAATTCACGAGATCTGCGGATGGGCAGTATTGGCGCTGAACGCCTGCTGGC
GCGTATTCGTGGCGCGTTTGCTCTGCTTCTGCGCGGTTTGCAAACACGCGGCTGTAAGACGCGGTGCAGT
CGGAGTTGTCCATAATGGTGCCAACATCCATACAGCAGCAAACCGGGGTTTCATCAGCACTACATTTACT
CATCGTTGATTTCCTCTGTATGTGCACCCAAGGTGCCAGATAAACGTTGTGGATATTTTACGCTTCCGGA
AAGTGCTGCTCCAGTTGTTAATTCTGCAAAATCGGATAAGTGACCGAAATCACACTTAAAAATGATCTAA
AACAAAATTCACCCGAATCCATGAGTGCGCCACCTCCAAATTTTGCCAGCTGGATCGCGTTTCTTAGATC
ATATTTGAAAAAAGATAGAAACATACTTGCAACATTCCAGCTGGTCCGACCTATACTCTCGCCACTGGTC
TGATTTCTAAGATGTACCTCAGACCCTACACTTCGCGCTCCTGTTACAGCACGTAACATAGTTTGTATAA
AAATAAATCATTGAGGTTATGGTCCCATCCTCAATCTCTACCTACTCTCACTTACTCTTATCCTGCGGGG
AATGTATACAGTTCATGTATATATTCCCCGCTTTTTTTTTGGATCTAGGAGGAAGGATCTATGGCGAGTA
GCGAAGACGTTATCAAAGAGTTCATGCGTTTCAAAGTTCGTATGGAAGGTTCCGTTAACGGTCACGAGTT
CGAAATCGAAGGTGAAGGTGAAGGTCGTCCGTACGAAGGTACCCAGACCGCTAAACTGAAAGTTACCAAA
GGTGGTCCGCTGCCGTTCGCTTGGGACATCCTGTCCCCGCAGTTCCAGTACGGTTCCAAAGCTTACGTTA
AACACCCGGCTGACATCCCGGACTACCTGAAACTGTCCTTCCCGGAAGGTTTCAAATGGGAACGTGTTAT
GAACTTCGAAGACGGTGGTGTTGTTACCGTTACCCAGGACTCCTCCCTGCAAGACGGTGAGTTCATCTAC
AAAGTTAAACTGCGTGGTACCAACTTCCCGTCCGACGGTCCGGTTATGCAGAAAAAAACCATGGGTTGGG
AAGCTTCCACCGAACGTATGTACCCGGAAGACGGTGCTCTGAAAGGTGAAATCAAAATGCGTCTGAAACT
GAAAGACGGTGGTCACTACGACGCTGAAGTTAAAACCACCTACATGGCTAAAAAACCGGTTCAGCTGCCG
GGTGCTTACAAAACCGACATCAAACTGGACATCACCTCCCACAACGAAGACTACACCATCGTTGAACAGT
ACGAACGTGCTGAAGGTCGTCACTCCACCGGTGCTTAAGGATCCAAACTCGAGTAAGGATCTCCAGGCAT
CAAATAAAACGAAAGGCTCAGTCGAAAGACTGGGCCTTTCGTTTTATCTGTTGTTTGTCGGTGAACGCTC
TCTACTAGAGTCACACTGGCTCACCTTCGGGTGGGCCTTTCTGCGTTTATA
Features (pLannotate 1.2.2; 9 found; start..end, strand, type, name):
    171..962     -  CDS            SmR: aminoglycoside adenylyltransferase (Murphy, 1985); aadA; confers resistance to spectinomycin and streptomycin
    963..1054    -  promoter       AmpR promoter: bla
   1102..1840    -  rep_origin     CloDF13 ori: Plasmids containing the CloDF13 (CDF) origin of replication can be propagated in E. coli cells that contain additional plasmids with compatible origins.
   1937..2001    -  CDS            TcR (fragment): tetracycline efflux protein; tet; confers resistance to tetracycline
   2016..2037    -  protein_bind   CAP binding site: CAP binding activates transcription in the presence of cAMP. E. coli catabolite activator protein
   2115..2243    -  CDS            yfcZ (fragment): YFCZ_ECOL6 - Protein inferred from homology: Swiss-Prot protein existence level 3. From Escherichia coli O6:H1 (strain CFT073 / ATCC 700928 / UPEC).
   2721..3398    +  CDS            mRFP1: monomeric derivative of DsRed (Campbell et al., 2002)
   3431..3502    +  terminator     rrnB T1 terminator: transcription terminator T1 from the E. coli rrnB gene
   3518..3545    +  terminator     T7Te terminator: phage T7 early transcription terminator
