[The description below was written by a language model from this plasmid's Addgene catalogue record and pLannotate feature annotations shown in this document.]
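Description:
pJBL6663 is a small (about 3.6 kb) low-copy bacterial expression plasmid built on a CloDF13 (CDF) backbone. The CloDF13 origin lets it be maintained in E. coli alongside plasmids carrying compatible origins. This suits multi-plasmid genetic circuit experiments. Selection is by spectinomycin, through the aadA aminoglycoside adenylyltransferase gene (SmR), which the annotation shows being driven by the bla (AmpR) promoter.

The catalogue purpose line gives the payload as PfadL – TARGET8 – mCherry: the E. coli fadL promoter, then a "TARGET8" element, then the red fluorescent reporter mCherry. The record does not define TARGET8. The associated publication concerns riboregulated switchable feedback promoters, so it is plausibly a cis-acting RNA regulator target placed in the transcript leader, leaving reporter output dependent on both promoter activity and a trans-acting regulatory RNA, but the fields do not state this.

The automated annotation does not label the promoter or the target region. It does detect a fragment of yfcZ, which neighbours fadL on the E. coli chromosome and is consistent with a cloned fadL upstream region, along with a CAP binding site and a short tetracycline-resistance fragment that is probably backbone residue or a spurious match. The reporter ORF is annotated as mRFP1, which likely reflects the close sequence relationship between mCherry and mRFP1 rather than a different insert. It is followed by tandem rrnB T1 and T7Te terminators that insulate the cassette.

The construct appears to serve as a fluorescent readout for characterising fadL-promoter-based, RNA-gated control of gene expression in E. coli.
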