Addgene plasmid #139140: pJBL6663
Purpose: PfadL - TARGET8 - mCherry
Depositing lab: Julius Lucks. Depositing organization: Northwestern University. Publication: Dynamic Control of Gene Expression with Riboregulated Switchable Feedback Promoters. Glasscock CJ, Biggs BW, Lazar JT, Arnold JH, Burdette LA, Valdes A, Kang MK, Tullman-Ercek D, Tyo KEJ, Lucks JB. ACS Synth Biol. 2021 May 21;10(5):1199-1213. doi: 10.1021/acssynbio.1c00015. Epub 2021 Apr 9. PubMed 33834762.
Backbone
  Vector backbone: CloCDF
  Vector type: Bacterial Expression
Growth in bacteria
  Bacterial resistance: Spectinomycin, 50 μg/mL
  Growth temperature: 37°C
  Growth strain: NEB Stable
  Copy number: Low Copy
Gene/Insert
  Gene/Insert name: mCherry
  Species: Synthetic
  Mutation: N/A
  Cloning method: Gibson Cloning
Terms and licenses: Academic/Nonprofit Terms; Industry Terms: Not Available to Industry
Depositor comments: Please visit https://www.biorxiv.org/content/10.1101/529180v1 for bioRxiv preprint.
How to cite: pJBL6663 was a gift from Julius Lucks (Addgene plasmid # 139140 ; http://n2t.net/addgene:139140 ; RRID:Addgene_139140)
